Addgene plasmid #86779: pUB-Cas9-@GL1
Purpose: Disruption of GLABROUS1 gene in Arabidopsis using CRISPR/Cas9
Depositing lab: Andreas Weber. Depositing organization: Heinrich-Heine-Universitaet Duesseldorf. Publication: An Efficient Visual Screen for CRISPR/Cas9 Activity in Arabidopsis thaliana. Hahn F, Mantegazza O, Greiner A, Hegemann P, Eisenhut M, Weber AP. Front Plant Sci. 2017 Jan 24;8:39. doi: 10.3389/fpls.2017.00039. eCollection 2017. PubMed 28174584.
Backbone
  Vector backbone: pUB-Cas9
  Backbone manufacturer: Hahn et al., 2017
  Backbone size w/o insert (bp): 14121
  Total vector size (bp): 14834
  Modifications to backbone: Introduction of U6-26p::sgRNA
  Vector type: Plant Expression, Synthetic Biology
  Selectable markers: Hygromycin
Growth in bacteria
  Bacterial resistance: Kanamycin, 50 μg/mL
  Growth temperature: 37°C
  Growth strain: NEB Stable
  Copy number: Unknown
Gene/Insert
  Gene/Insert name: sgRNA against GLABROUS1
  Species: Synthetic
  Insert size (bp): 735
  Promoter: Arabidopsis U6-26 promoter
  Cloning method: Gibson Cloning
  Sequencing primers: 5′ gtaaaacgacggccag; 3′ TATTACTGACTCGTCGGGTA
Resource information
  A portion of this plasmid was derived from a plasmid made by: Peter Hegemann (HU Berlin)
Terms and licenses: Academic/Nonprofit Terms; Industry Terms: Not Available to Industry
Depositor comments: Generates mutations in GLABROUS1 gene, resulting in trichomeless Arabidopsis leaf phenotype (see Hahn et al., 2017)
How to cite: pUB-Cas9-@GL1 was a gift from Andreas Weber (Addgene plasmid # 86779 ; http://n2t.net/addgene:86779 ; RRID:Addgene_86779)
