[The description below was written by a language model from this plasmid's Addgene catalogue record and pLannotate feature annotations shown in this document.]
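Description:
pUB-Cas9-@GL1 is a binary T-DNA plasmid of about 14.8 kb for CRISPR/Cas9 mutagenesis in Arabidopsis thaliana, built by inserting a U6-26 promoter–sgRNA cassette into the pUB-Cas9 backbone by Gibson assembly. The non-transferred part of the plasmid carries a kanamycin resistance gene (aphA-3) for bacterial selection. It also carries a ColE1/pMB1-type origin with the pBR322 bom site for replication in E. coli, and the pVS1 oriV, RepA and StaA functions, which in binary vectors of this kind support stable maintenance in Agrobacterium. Nopaline-type left and right border repeats delimit the region that would be transferred into the plant genome.

Three expression units lie between the borders. The first is the roughly 735 bp insert, in which the Arabidopsis U6-26 RNA polymerase III promoter drives a single guide RNA that targets GLABROUS1 and is fused to the Streptococcus pyogenes gRNA scaffold. The second is an S. pyogenes Cas9 coding sequence flanked by attB1 and attB2 Gateway recombination scars and followed by the NOS terminator. The promoter driving Cas9 is neither annotated in the feature tables nor stated in the catalogue fields, although the "pUB" name may hint at a ubiquitin promoter. The third is a hygromycin phosphotransferase gene under an enhanced CaMV 35S promoter with the CaMV poly(A) signal, which allows selection of transformed plants. Residual lacZα, lac promoter/operator and lacI fragments are leftovers from the cloning backbone.

Disruption of GLABROUS1 abolishes leaf trichomes. The construct therefore gives a visible, easily scored readout of Cas9 editing activity in Arabidopsis. The depositor and sequencing-derived records differ by only a few nucleotides and share the same feature layout.
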