Features (pLannotate 1.2.2; 25 found; start..end, strand, type, name):
     40..214     +  polyA_signal   CaMV poly(A) signal: cauliflower mosaic virus polyadenylation signal
    292..316     -  misc_feature   LB T-DNA repeat: left border repeat from nopaline C58 T-DNA
    741..1535    +  CDS            KanR: aminoglycoside phosphotransferase; aphA-3; confers resistance to kanamycin
   1622..2210    +  rep_origin     ori: high-copy-number ColE1/pMB1/pBR322/pUC origin of replication
   2396..2536    -  misc_feature   bom: basis of mobility region from pBR322
   2638..2677    -  CDS            rop (fragment): Rop protein, which maintains plasmids at low copy number; rop
   2880..3074    -  rep_origin     pVS1 oriV: origin of replication for the Pseudomonas plasmid pVS1 (Heeb et al., 2000)
   3140..4208    -  CDS            pVS1 RepA (fragment): replication protein from the Pseudomonas plasmid pVS1 (Heeb et al., 2000)
   4641..5270    -  CDS            pVS1 StaA: stability protein from the Pseudomonas plasmid pVS1 (Heeb et al., 2000)
   5830..6231    -  CDS            Y4CG_SINFN (fragment): Protein inferred from homology: Swiss-Prot protein existence level 3. From Sinorhizobium fredii (strain NBRC 101917 / NGR234).
   6570..6594    -  misc_feature   RB T-DNA repeat: right border repeat from nopaline C58 T-DNA
   6660..6814    -  CDS            lacZα (fragment): LacZα fragment of β-galactosidase; lacZ fragment
   6829..6936    +  CDS            LBD22 (fragment): LBD22_ARATH - Also known as ASL30. Experimental evidence at transcript level: Swiss-Prot protein existence level 2. From Arabidopsis thaliana (Mouse-ear cress).
   7356..7431    +  misc_RNA       gRNA scaffold: guide RNA scaffold for the Streptococcus pyogenes CRISPR/Cas9 system
   8235..8259    +  protein_bind   attB1: mutant version of attB; recombination site for the Gateway® BP reaction BP Clonase™
   8301..12401   +  CDS            cas9: CAS9_STRP1 - Also known as csn1 From Streptococcus pyogenes serotype M1.
  12406..12430   -  protein_bind   attB2: mutant version of attB; recombination site for the Gateway® BP reaction BP Clonase™
  12449..12485   -  misc_feature   MCS (fragment): pBluescript multiple cloning site
  12496..12743   +  terminator     NOS terminator: nopaline synthase terminator and poly(A) signal
  12781..12803   -  protein_bind   lac operator (fragment): The lac repressor binds to the lac operator to inhibit transcription in E. coli. This inhibition can be relieved by adding lactose or isopropyl-β-D-thiogalactopyranoside (IPTG). lac repressor encoded by lacI
  12807..12837   -  promoter       lac promoter: promoter for the E. coli lac operon
  12852..12873   -  protein_bind   CAP binding site: CAP binding activates transcription in the presence of cAMP. E. coli catabolite activator protein
  12886..12974   -  CDS            lacI (fragment): lac repressor; lacI; The lac repressor binds to the lac operator to inhibit transcription in E. coli. This inhibition can be relieved by adding lactose or isopropyl-β-D-thiogalactopyranoside (IPTG).
  13064..13741   +  promoter       CaMV 35S promoter (enhanced): cauliflower mosaic virus 35S promoter with a duplicated enhancer region
  13809..14834   +  CDS            HygR: hygromycin B phosphotransferase confers resistance to hygromycin
>Addgene plasmid #86779 | pUB-Cas9-@GL1 | depositor full sequence | sequence record 169165 | Full sequence
AGTAGATGCCGACCGGATCTGTCGATCGACAAGCTCGAGTTTCTCCATAATAATGTGTGAGTAGTTCCCA
GATAAGGGAATTAGGGTTCCTATAGGGTTTCGCTCATGTGTTGAGCATATAAGAAACCCTTAGTATGTAT
TTGTATTTGTAAAATACTTCTATCAATAAAATTTCTAATTCCTAAAACCAAAATCCAGTACTAAAATCCA
GATCCCCCGAATTAATTCGGCGTTAATTCAGTACATTAAAAACGTCCGCAATGTGTTATTAAGTTGTCTA
AGCGTCAATTTGTTTACACCACAATATATCCTGCCACCAGCCAGCCAACAGCTCCCCGACCGGCAGCTCG
GCACAAAATCACCACTCGATACAGGCAGCCCATCAGTCCGGGACGGCGTCAGCGGGAGAGCCGTTGTAAG
GCGGCAGACTTTGCTCATGTTACCGATGCTATTCGGAAGAACGGCAACTAAGCTGCCGGGTTTGAAACAC
GGATGATCTCGCGGAGGGTAGCATGTTGATTGTAACGATGACAGAGCGTTGCTGCCTGTGATCACCGCGG
TTTCAAAATCGGCTCCGTCGATACTATGTTATACGCCAACTTTGAAAACAACTTTGAAAAAGCTGTTTTC
TGGTATTTAAGGTTTTAGAATGCAAGGAACAGTGAATTGGAGTTCGTCTTGTTATAATTAGCTTCTTGGG
GTATCTTTAAATACTGTAGAAAAGAGGAAGGAAATAATAAATGGCTAAAATGAGAATATCACCGGAATTG
AAAAAACTGATCGAAAAATACCGCTGCGTAAAAGATACGGAAGGAATGTCTCCTGCTAAGGTATATAAGC
TGGTGGGAGAAAATGAAAACCTATATTTAAAAATGACGGACAGCCGGTATAAAGGGACCACCTATGATGT
GGAACGGGAAAAGGACATGATGCTATGGCTGGAAGGAAAGCTGCCTGTTCCAAAGGTCCTGCACTTTGAA
CGGCATGATGGCTGGAGCAATCTGCTCATGAGTGAGGCCGATGGCGTCCTTTGCTCGGAAGAGTATGAAG
ATGAACAAAGCCCTGAAAAGATTATCGAGCTGTATGCGGAGTGCATCAGGCTCTTTCACTCCATCGACAT
ATCGGATTGTCCCTATACGAATAGCTTAGACAGCCGCTTAGCCGAATTGGATTACTTACTGAATAACGAT
CTGGCCGATGTGGATTGCGAAAACTGGGAAGAAGACACTCCATTTAAAGATCCGCGCGAGCTGTATGATT
TTTTAAAGACGGAAAAGCCCGAAGAGGAACTTGTCTTTTCCCACGGCGACCTGGGAGACAGCAACATCTT
TGTGAAAGATGGCAAAGTAAGTGGCTTTATTGATCTTGGGAGAAGCGGCAGGGCGGACAAGTGGTATGAC
ATTGCCTTCTGCGTCCGGTCGATCAGGGAGGATATCGGGGAAGAACAGTATGTCGAGCTATTTTTTGACT
TACTGGGGATCAAGCCTGATTGGGAGAAAATAAAATATTATATTTTACTGGATGAATTGTTTTAGTACCT
AGAATGCATGACCAAAATCCCTTAACGTGAGTTTTCGTTCCACTGAGCGTCAGACCCCGTAGAAAAGATC
AAAGGATCTTCTTGAGATCCTTTTTTTCTGCGCGTAATCTGCTGCTTGCAAACAAAAAAACCACCGCTAC
CAGCGGTGGTTTGTTTGCCGGATCAAGAGCTACCAACTCTTTTTCCGAAGGTAACTGGCTTCAGCAGAGC
GCAGATACCAAATACTGTCCTTCTAGTGTAGCCGTAGTTAGGCCACCACTTCAAGAACTCTGTAGCACCG
CCTACATACCTCGCTCTGCTAATCCTGTTACCAGTGGCTGCTGCCAGTGGCGATAAGTCGTGTCTTACCG
GGTTGGACTCAAGACGATAGTTACCGGATAAGGCGCAGCGGTCGGGCTGAACGGGGGGTTCGTGCACACA
GCCCAGCTTGGAGCGAACGACCTACACCGAACTGAGATACCTACAGCGTGAGCTATGAGAAAGCGCCACG
CTTCCCGAAGGGAGAAAGGCGGACAGGTATCCGGTAAGCGGCAGGGTCGGAACAGGAGAGCGCACGAGGG
AGCTTCCAGGGGGAAACGCCTGGTATCTTTATAGTCCTGTCGGGTTTCGCCACCTCTGACTTGAGCGTCG
ATTTTTGTGATGCTCGTCAGGGGGGCGGAGCCTATGGAAAAACGCCAGCAACGCGGCCTTTTTACGGTTC
CTGGCCTTTTGCTGGCCTTTTGCTCACATGTTCTTTCCTGCGTTATCCCCTGATTCTGTGGATAACCGTA
TTACCGCCTTTGAGTGAGCTGATACCGCTCGCCGCAGCCGAACGACCGAGCGCAGCGAGTCAGTGAGCGA
GGAAGCGGAAGAGCGCCTGATGCGGTATTTTCTCCTTACGCATCTGTGCGGTATTTCACACCGCATATGG
TGCACTCTCAGTACAATCTGCTCTGATGCCGCATAGTTAAGCCAGTATACACTCCGCTATCGCTACGTGA
CTGGGTCATGGCTGCGCCCCGACACCCGCCAACACCCGCTGACGCGCCCTGACGGGCTTGTCTGCTCCCG
GCATCCGCTTACAGACAAGCTGTGACCGTCTCCGGGAGCTGCATGTGTCAGAGGTTTTCACCGTCATCAC
CGAAACGCGCGAGGCAGGGTGCCTTGATGTGGGCGCCGGCGGTCGAGTGGCGACGGCGCGGCTTGTCCGC
GCCCTGGTAGATTGCCTGGCCGTAGGCCAGCCATTTTTGAGCGGCCAGCGGCCGCGATAGGCCGACGCGA
AGCGGCGGGGCGTAGGGAGCGCAGCGACCGAAGGGTAGGCGCTTTTTGCAGCTCTTCGGCTGTGCGCTGG
CCAGACAGTTATGCACAGGCCAGGCGGGTTTTAAGAGTTTTAATAAGTTTTAAAGAGTTTTAGGCGGAAA
AATCGCCTTTTTTCTCTTTTATATCAGTCACTTACATGTGTGACCGGTTCCCAATGTACGGCTTTGGGTT
CCCAATGTACGGGTTCCGGTTCCCAATGTACGGCTTTGGGTTCCCAATGTACGTGCTATCCACAGGAAAG
AGACCTTTTCGACCTTTTTCCCCTGCTAGGGCAATTTGCCCTAGCATCTGCTCCGTACATTAGGAACCGG
CGGATGCTTCGCCCTCGATCAGGTTGCGGTAGCGCATGACTAGGATCGGGCCAGCCTGCCCCGCCTCCTC
CTTCAAATCGTACTCCGGCAGGTCATTTGACCCGATCAGCTTGCGCACGGTGAAACAGAACTTCTTGAAC
TCTCCGGCGCTGCCACTGCGTTCGTAGATCGTCTTGAACAACCATCTGGCTTCTGCCTTGCCTGCGGCGC
GGCGTGCCAGGCGGTAGAGAAAACGGCCGATGCCGGGATCGATCAAAAAGTAATCGGGGTGAACCGTCAG
CACGTCCGGGTTCTTGCCTTCTGTGATCTCGCGGTACATCCAATCAGCTAGCTCGATCTCGATGTACTCC
GGCCGCCCGGTTTCGCTCTTTACGATCTTGTAGCGGCTAATCAAGGCTTCACCCTCGGATACCGTCACCA
GGCGGCCGTTCTTGGCCTTCTTCGTACGCTGCATGGCAACGTGCGTGGTGTTTAACCGAATGCAGGTTTC
TACCAGGTCGTCTTTCTGCTTTCCGCCATCGGCTCGCCGGCAGAACTTGAGTACGTCCGCAACGTGTGGA
CGGAACACGCGGCCGGGCTTGTCTCCCTTCCCTTCCCGGTATCGGTTCATGGATTCGGTTAGATGGGAAA
CCGCCATCAGTACCAGGTCGTAATCCCACACACTGGCCATGCCGGCCGGCCCTGCGGAAACCTCTACGTG
CCCGTCTGGAAGCTCGTAGCGGATCACCTCGCCAGCTCGTCGGTCACGCTTCGACAGACGGAAAACGGCC
ACGTCCATGATGCTGCGACTATCGCGGGTGCCCACGTCATAGAGCATCGGAACGAAAAAATCTGGTTGCT
CGTCGCCCTTGGGCGGCTTCCTAATCGACGGCGCACCGGCTGCCGGCGGTTGCCGGGATTCTTTGCGGAT
TCGATCAGCGGCCGCTTGCCACGATTCACCGGGGCGTGCTTCTGCCTCGATGCGTTGCCGCTGGGCGGCC
TGCGCGGCCTTCAACTTCTCCACCAGGTCATCACCCAGCGCCGCGCCGATTTGTACCGGGCCGGATGGTT
TGCGACCGTCACGCCGATTCCTCGGGCTTGGGGGTTCCAGTGCCATTGCAGGGCCGGCAGACAACCCAGC
CGCTTACGCCTGGCCAACCGCCCGTTCCTCCACACATGGGGCATTCCACGGCGTCGGTGCCTGGTTGTTC
TTGATTTTCCATGCCGCCTCCTTTAGCCGCTAAAATTCATCTACTCATTTATTCATTTGCTCATTTACTC
TGGTAGCTGCGCGATGTATTCAGATAGCAGCTCGGTAATGGTCTTGCCTTGGCGTACCGCGTACATCTTC
AGCTTGGTGTGATCCTCCGCCGGCAACTGAAAGTTGACCCGCTTCATGGCTGGCGTGTCTGCCAGGCTGG
CCAACGTTGCAGCCTTGCTGCTGCGTGCGCTCGGACGGCCGGCACTTAGCGTGTTTGTGCTTTTGCTCAT
TTTCTCTTTACCTCATTAACTCAAATGAGTTTTGATTTAATTTCAGCGGCCAGCGCCTGGACCTCGCGGG
CAGCGTCGCCCTCGGGTTCTGATTCAAGAACGGTTGTGCCGGCGGCGGCAGTGCCTGGGTAGCTCACGCG
CTGCGTGATACGGGACTCAAGAATGGGCAGCTCGTACCCGGCCAGCGCCTCGGCAACCTCACCGCCGATG
CGCGTGCCTTTGATCGCCCGCGACACGACAAAGGCCGCTTGTAGCCTTCCATCCGTGACCTCAATGCGCT
GCTTAACCAGCTCCACCAGGTCGGCGGTGGCCCATATGTCGTAAGGGCTTGGCTGCACCGGAATCAGCAC
GAAGTCGGCTGCCTTGATCGCGGACACAGCCAAGTCCGCCGCCTGGGGCGCTCCGTCGATCACTACGAAG
TCGCGCCGGCCGATGGCCTTCACGTCGCGGTCAATCGTCGGGCGGTCGATGCCGACAACGGTTAGCGGTT
GATCTTCCCGCACGGCCGCCCAATCGCGGGCACTGCCCTGGGGATCGGAATCGACTAACAGAACATCGGC
CCCGGCGAGTTGCAGGGCGCGGGCTAGATGGGTTGCGATGGTCGTCTTGCCTGACCCGCCTTTCTGGTTA
AGTACAGCGATAACCTTCATGCGTTCCCCTTGCGTATTTGTTTATTTACTCATCGCATCATATACGCAGC
GACCGCATGACGCAAGCTGTTTTACTCAAATACACATCACCTTTTTAGACGGCGGCGCTCGGTTTCTTCA
GCGGCCAAGCTGGCCGGCCAGGCCGCCAGCTTGGCATCAGACAAACCGGCCAGGATTTCATGCAGCCGCA
CGGTTGAGACGTGCGCGGGCGGCTCGAACACGTACCCGGCCGCGATCATCTCCGCCTCGATCTCTTCGGT
AATGAAAAACGGTTCGTCCTGGCCGTCCTGGTGCGGTTTCATGCTTGTTCCTCTTGGCGTTCATTCTCGG
CGGCCGCCAGGGCGTCGGCCTCGGTCAATGCGTCCTCACGGAAGGCACCGCGCCGCCTGGCCTCGGTGGG
CGTCACTTCCTCGCTGCGCTCAAGTGCGCGGTACAGGGTCGAGCGATGCACGCCAAGCAGTGCAGCCGCC
TCTTTCACGGTGCGGCCTTCCTGGTCGATCAGCTCGCGGGCGTGCGCGATCTGTGCCGGGGTGAGGGTAG
GGCGGGGGCCAAACTTCACGCCTCGGGCCTTGGCGGCCTCGCGCCCGCTCCGGGTGCGGTCGATGATTAG
GGAACGCTCGAACTCGGCAATGCCGGCGAACACGGTCAACACCATGCGGCCGGCCGGCGTGGTGGTGTCG
GCCCACGGCTCTGCCAGGCTACGCAGGCCCGCGCCGGCCTCCTGGATGCGCTCGGCAATGTCCAGTAGGT
CGCGGGTGCTGCGGGCCAGGCGGTCTAGCCTGGTCACTGTCACAACGTCGCCAGGGCGTAGGTGGTCAAG
CATCCTGGCCAGCTCCGGGCGGTCGCGCCTGGTGCCGGTGATCTTCTCGGAAAACAGCTTGGTGCAGCCG
GCCGCGTGCAGTTCGGCCCGTTGGTTGGTCAAGTCCTGGTCGTCGGTGCTGACGCGGGCATAGCCCAGCA
GGCCAGCGGCGGCGCTCTTGTTCATGGCGTAATGTCTCCGGTTCTAGTCGCAAGTATTCTACTTTATGCG
ACTAAAACACGCGACAAGAAAACGCCAGGAAAAGGGCAGGGCGGCAGCCTGTCGCGTAACTTAGGACTTG
TGCGACATGTCGTTTTCAGAAGACGGCTGCACTGAACGTCAGAAGCCGACTGCACTATAGCAGCGGAGGG
GTTGGATCAAAGTACTTTGATCCCGAGGGGAACCCTGTGGTTGGCATGCACATACAAATGGACGAACGGA
TAAACCTTTTCACGCCCTTTTAAATATCCGTTATTCTAATAAACGCTCTTTTCTCTTAGGTTTACCCGCC
AATATATCCTGTCAAACACTGATAGTTTAAACTGAAGGCGGGAAACGACAATCTGATCCAAGCTCAAGCT
GCTCTAGCATTCGCCATTCAGGCTGCGCAACTGTTGGGAAGGGCGATCGGTGCGGGCCTCTTCGCTATTA
CGCCAGCTGGCGAAAGGGGGATGTGCTGCAAGGCGATTAAGTTGGGTAACGCCAGGGTTTTCCCAGTCAC
GACGTTGTAAAACGACGGCCAGTGCCAGAATTGGGCCCGACGTCGCATGCTCCCGGCCGCCATGGCGGCC
GCGGGAATTCGATTCACGAAGCTTCGTTGAACAACGGAAACTCGACTTGCCTTCCGCACAATACATCATT
TCTTCTTAGCTTTTTTTCTTCTTCTTCGTTCATACAGTTTTTTTTTGTTTATCAGCTTACATTTTCTTGA
ACCGTAGCTTTCGTTTTCTTCTTTTTAACTTTCCATTCGGAGTTTTTGTATCTTGTTTCATAGTTTGTCC
CAGGATTAGAATGATTAGGCATCGAACCTTCAAGAATTTGATTGAATAAAACATCTTCATTCTTAAGATA
TGAAGATAATCTTCAAAAGGCCCCTGGGAATCTGAAAGAAGAGAAGCAGGCCCATTTATATGGGAAAGAA
CAATAGTATTTCTTATATAGGCCCATTTAAGTTGAAAACAATCTTCAAAAGTCCCACATCGCTTAGATAA
GAAAACGAAGCTGAGTTTATATACAGCTAGAGTCGAAGTAGTGATTGTCCCTTCGGGAAAAGTTGTAGAC
TGAGAGTTTTAGAGCTAGAAATAGCAAGTTAAAATAAGGCTAGTCCGTTATCAACTTGAAAAAGTGGCAC
CGAGTCGGTGCAAATTTTTTTAAACTAGTGGTGATCTTGCTGAAAAACTCGAGCCATCCGGAAGATCTTG
AATTCGCGGCCGCCTGCAGGTCGACCATATGGGAGAGCTCCCAACGCGTTGGATGCATAGCTTGGTACCC
GACGAGTCAGTAATAAACGGCGTCAAAGTGGTTGCAGCCGGCACACACGAGTCGTGTTTATCAACTCAAA
GCACAAATACTTTTCCTCAACCTAAAAATAAGGCAATTAGCCAAAAACAACTTTGCGTGTAAACAACGCT
CAATACACGTGTCATTTTATTATTAGCTATTGCTTCACCGCCTTAGCTTTCTCGTGACCTAGTCGTCCTC
GTCTTTTCTTCTTCTTCTTCTATAAAACAATACCCAAAGAGCTCTTCTTCTTCACAATTCAGATTTCAAT
TTCTCAAAATCTTAAAAACTTTCTCTCAATTCTCTCTACCGTGATCAAGGTAAATTTCTGTGTTCCTTAT
TCTCTCAAAATCTTCGATTTTGTTTTCGTTCGATCCCAATTTCGTATATGTTCTTTGGTTTAGATTCTGT
TAATCTTAGATCGAAGACGATTTTCTGGGTTTGATCGTTAGATATCATCTTAATTCTCGATTAGGGTTTC
ATAGATATCATCCGATTTGTTCAAATAATTTGAGTTTTGTCGAATAATTACTCTTCGATTTGTGATTTCT
ATCTAGATCTGGTGTTAGTTTCTAGTTTGTGCGATCGAATTTGTAGATTAATCTGAGTTTTTCTGATTAA
CAGCTCGAGTGCGGGCCCCCCCTCGAGGCGCGCCAAGCTATCAAACAAGTTTGTACAAAAAAGCAGGCTA
CCATATGGCCAGCAGCCCCCCCAAGAAGAAGCGCAAGGTCGACAAGAAGTACTCCATCGGCCTGGACATC
GGCACGAACAGCGTGGGCTGGGCCGTGATCACCGACGAGTACAAGGTGCCGTCCAAGAAGTTCAAGGTGC
TGGGCAACACCGACCGCCACAGCATCAAGAAGAACCTGATCGGCGCCCTGCTGTTCGACTCGGGCGAGAC
CGCCGAGGCGACGCGCCTGAAGCGCACCGCGCGCCGCCGCTACACGCGCCGCAAGAACCGCATCTGCTAC
CTGCAGGAGATCTTCAGCAACGAGATGGCCAAGGTGGACGACTCGTTCTTCCACCGCCTGGAGGAGTCCT
TCCTGGTGGAGGAGGACAAGAAGCACGAGCGCCACCCCATCTTCGGCAACATCGTGGACGAGGTGGCCTA
CCACGAGAAGTACCCGACGATCTACCACCTGCGCAAGAAGCTGGTGGACAGCACCGACAAGGCGGACCTG
CGCCTGATCTACCTGGCCCTGGCGCACATGATCAAGTTCCGCGGCCACTTCCTGATCGAGGGCGACCTGA
ACCCCGACAACTCGGACGTGGACAAGCTGTTCATCCAGCTGGTGCAGACCTACAACCAGCTGTTCGAGGA
GAACCCGATCAACGCCTCGGGCGTGGACGCCAAGGCGATCCTGTCCGCGCGCCTGTCCAAGAGCCGCCGC
CTGGAGAACCTGATCGCCCAGCTGCCCGGCGAGAAGAAGAACGGCCTGTTCGGCAACCTGATCGCGCTGA
GCCTGGGCCTGACGCCGAACTTCAAGTCGAACTTCGACCTGGCCGAGGACGCGAAGCTGCAGCTGAGCAA
GGACACCTACGACGACGACCTGGACAACCTGCTGGCCCAGATCGGCGACCAGTACGCGGACCTGTTCCTG
GCCGCGAAGAACCTGTCGGACGCCATCCTGCTGTCCGACATCCTGCGCGTGAACACCAAGATCACGAAGG
CCCCCCTGTCGGCGTCCATGATCAAGCGCTACGACGAGCACCACCAGGACCTGACCCTGCTGAAGGCGCT
GGTGCGCCAGCAGCTGCCGGAGAAGTACAAGGAGATCTTCTTCGACCAGTCCAAGAACGGCTACGCCGGC
TACATCGACGGCGGCGCCAGCCAGGAGGAGTTCTACAAGTTCATCAAGCCCATCCTGGAGAAGATGGACG
GCACGGAGGAGCTGCTGGTGAAGCTGAACCGCGAGGACCTGCTGCGCAAGCAGCGCACCTTCGACAACGG
CAGCATCCCCCACCAGATCCACCTGGGCGAGCTGCACGCCATCCTGCGCCGCCAGGAGGACTTCTACCCG
TTCCTGAAGGACAACCGCGAGAAGATCGAGAAGATCCTGACGTTCCGCATCCCCTACTACGTGGGCCCGC
TGGCTCGCGGCAACTCCCGCTTCGCGTGGATGACCCGCAAGAGCGAGGAGACCATCACGCCCTGGAACTT
CGAGGAGGTGGTGGACAAGGGCGCCAGCGCGCAGTCGTTCATCGAGCGCATGACCAACTTCGACAAGAAC
CTGCCCAACGAGAAGGTGCTGCCGAAGCACTCCCTGCTGTACGAGTACTTCACCGTGTACAACGAGCTGA
CGAAGGTGAAGTACGTGACCGAGGGCATGCGCAAGCCCGCCTTCCTGAGCGGCGAGCAGAAGAAGGCGAT
CGTGGACCTGCTGTTCAAGACCAACCGCAAGGTGACGGTGAAGCAGCTGAAGGAGGACTACTTCAAGAAG
ATCGAGTGCTTCGACAGCGTGGAGATCTCGGGCGTGGAGGACCGCTTCAACGCCAGCCTGGGCACCTACC
ACGACCTGCTGAAGATCATCAAGGACAAGGACTTCCTGGACAACGAGGAGAACGAGGACATCCTGGAGGA
CATCGTGCTGACCCTGACGCTGTTCGAGGACCGCGAGATGATCGAGGAGCGCCTGAAGACGTACGCCCAC
CTGTTCGACGACAAGGTGATGAAGCAGCTGAAGCGCCGCCGCTACACCGGCTGGGGCCGCCTGAGCCGCA
AGCTGATCAACGGCATCCGCGACAAGCAGTCGGGCAAGACCATCCTGGACTTCCTGAAGTCCGACGGCTT
CGCGAACCGCAACTTCATGCAGCTGATCCACGACGACTCGCTGACCTTCAAGGAGGACATCCAGAAGGCC
CAGGTGTCGGGCCAGGGCGACTCCCTGCACGAGCACATCGCCAACCTGGCGGGCTCCCCCGCGATCAAGA
AGGGCATCCTGCAGACCGTGAAGGTGGTGGACGAGCTGGTGAAGGTGATGGGCCGCCACAAGCCGGAGAA
CATCGTGATCGAGATGGCCCGCGAGAACCAGACCACGCAGAAGGGCCAGAAGAACAGCCGCGAGCGCATG
AAGCGCATCGAGGAGGGCATCAAGGAGCTGGGCTCGCAGATCCTGAAGGAGCACCCCGTGGAGAACACCC
AGCTGCAGAACGAGAAGCTGTACCTGTACTACCTGCAGAACGGCCGCGACATGTACGTGGACCAGGAGCT
GGACATCAACCGCCTGTCCGACTACGACGTGGACCACATCGTGCCCCAGAGCTTCCTGAAGGACGACTCG
ATCGACAACAAGGTGCTGACCCGCAGCGACAAGAACCGCGGCAAGAGCGACAACGTGCCGTCGGAGGAGG
TGGTGAAGAAGATGAAGAACTACTGGCGCCAGCTGCTGAACGCCAAGCTGATCACGCAGCGCAAGTTCGA
CAACCTGACCAAGGCCGAGCGCGGCGGCCTGTCGGAGCTGGACAAGGCGGGCTTCATCAAGCGCCAGCTG
GTGGAGACCCGCCAGATCACGAAGCACGTGGCGCAGATCCTGGACTCCCGCATGAACACGAAGTACGACG
AGAACGACAAGCTGATCCGCGAGGTGAAGGTGATCACCCTGAAGTCCAAGCTGGTCAGCGACTTCCGCAA
GGACTTCCAGTTCTACAAGGTGCGCGAGATCAACAACTACCACCACGCCCACGACGCGTACCTGAACGCC
GTGGTGGGCACCGCGCTGATCAAGAAGTACCCCAAGCTGGAGAGCGAGTTCGTGTACGGCGACTACAAGG
TGTACGACGTGCGCAAGATGATCGCCAAGTCGGAGCAGGAGATCGGCAAGGCCACCGCGAAGTACTTCTT
CTACTCCAACATCATGAACTTCTTCAAGACCGAGATCACGCTGGCCAACGGCGAGATCCGCAAGCGCCCC
CTGATCGAGACCAACGGCGAGACGGGCGAGATCGTGTGGGACAAGGGCCGCGACTTCGCGACCGTGCGCA
AGGTGCTGAGCATGCCCCAGGTGAACATCGTGAAGAAGACCGAGGTGCAGACGGGCGGCTTCTCCAAGGA
GAGCATCCTGCCGAAGCGCAACTCGGACAAGCTGATCGCCCGCAAGAAGGACTGGGACCCCAAGAAGTAC
GGCGGCTTCGACTCCCCGACCGTGGCCTACAGCGTGCTGGTGGTGGCGAAGGTGGAGAAGGGCAAGTCCA
AGAAGCTGAAGAGCGTGAAGGAGCTGCTGGGCATCACCATCATGGAGCGCAGCTCGTTCGAGAAGAACCC
CATCGACTTCCTGGAGGCGAAGGGCTACAAGGAGGTGAAGAAGGACCTGATCATCAAGCTGCCGAAGTAC
TCGCTGTTCGAGCTGGAGAACGGCCGCAAGCGCATGCTGGCCTCCGCGGGCGAGCTGCAGAAGGGCAACG
AGCTGGCCCTGCCCAGCAAGTACGTGAACTTCCTGTACCTGGCGTCCCACTACGAGAAGCTGAAGGGCTC
GCCGGAGGACAACGAGCAGAAGCAGCTGTTCGTGGAGCAGCACAAGCACTACCTGGACGAGATCATCGAG
CAGATCTCGGAGTTCTCCAAGCGCGTGATCCTGGCCGACGCGAACCTGGACAAGGTGCTGAGCGCCTACA
ACAAGCACCGCGACAAGCCCATCCGCGAGCAGGCGGAGAACATCATCCACCTGTTCACCCTGACGAACCT
GGGCGCCCCGGCCGCGTTCAAGTACTTCGACACCACGATCGACCGCAAGCGCTACACCAGCACGAAGGAG
GTGCTGGACGCGACCCTGATCCACCAGAGCATCACCGGCCTGTACGAGACGCGCATCGACCTGTCGCAGC
TGGGCGGCGACTAATACCCAGCTTTCTTGTACAAAGTGGTTCGATAATTCCTTAATTAACTAGTTCTAGA
GCGGCCGCCCACCGCGGTGGAGCTCGAATTTCCCCGATCGTTCAAACATTTGGCAATAAAGTTTCTTAAG
ATTGAATCCTGTTGCCGGTCTTGCGATGATTATCATATAATTTCTGTTGAATTACGTTAAGCATGTAATA
ATTAACATGTAATGCATGACGTTATTTATGAGATGGGTTTTTATGATTAGAGTCCCGCAATTATACATTT
AATACGCGATAGAAAACAAAATATAGCGCGCAAACTAGGATAAATTATCGCGCGCGGTGTCATCTATGTT
ACTGAATTCGTAATCATGGTCATAGCTGTTTCCTGTGTGAAATTGTTATCCGCTCACAATTCCACACAAC
ATACGAGCCGGAAGCATAAAGTGTAAAGCCTGGGGTGCCTAATGAGTGAGCTAACTCACATTAATTGCGT
TGCGCTCACTGCCCGCTTTCCAGTCGGGAAACCTGTCGTGCCAGCTGCATTAATGAATCGGCCAACGCGC
GGGGAGAGGCGGTTTGCGTATTGGCTAGAGCAGCTTGCCAACATGGTGGAGCACGACACTCTCGTCTACT
CCAAGAATATCAAAGATACAGTCTCAGAAGACCAAAGGGCTATTGAGACTTTTCAACAAAGGGTAATATC
GGGAAACCTCCTCGGATTCCATTGCCCAGCTATCTGTCACTTCATCAAAAGGACAGTAGAAAAGGAAGGT
GGCACCTACAAATGCCATCATTGCGATAAAGGAAAGGCTATCGTTCAAGATGCCTCTGCCGACAGTGGTC
CCAAAGATGGACCCCCACCCACGAGGAGCATCGTGGAAAAAGAAGACGTTCCAACCACGTCTTCAAAGCA
AGTGGATTGATGTGATAACATGGTGGAGCACGACACTCTCGTCTACTCCAAGAATATCAAAGATACAGTC
TCAGAAGACCAAAGGGCTATTGAGACTTTTCAACAAAGGGTAATATCGGGAAACCTCCTCGGATTCCATT
GCCCAGCTATCTGTCACTTCATCAAAAGGACAGTAGAAAAGGAAGGTGGCACCTACAAATGCCATCATTG
CGATAAAGGAAAGGCTATCGTTCAAGATGCCTCTGCCGACAGTGGTCCCAAAGATGGACCCCCACCCACG
AGGAGCATCGTGGAAAAAGAAGACGTTCCAACCACGTCTTCAAAGCAAGTGGATTGATGTGATATCTCCA
CTGACGTAAGGGATGACGCACAATCCCACTATCCTTCGCAAGACCTTCCTCTATATAAGGAAGTTCATTT
CATTTGGAGAGGACACGCTGAAATCACCAGTCTCTCTCTACAAATCTATCTCTCTCGAGCTTTCGCAGAT
CCCGGGGGGCAATGAGATATGAAAAAGCCTGAACTCACCGCGACGTCTGTCGAGAAGTTTCTGATCGAAA
AGTTCGACAGCGTCTCCGACCTGATGCAGCTCTCGGAGGGCGAAGAATCTCGTGCTTTCAGCTTCGATGT
AGGAGGGCGTGGATATGTCCTGCGGGTAAATAGCTGCGCCGATGGTTTCTACAAAGATCGTTATGTTTAT
CGGCACTTTGCATCGGCCGCGCTCCCGATTCCGGAAGTGCTTGACATTGGGGAGTTTAGCGAGAGCCTGA
CCTATTGCATCTCCCGCCGTGCACAGGGTGTCACGTTGCAAGACCTGCCTGAAACCGAACTGCCCGCTGT
TCTACAACCGGTCGCGGAGGCTATGGATGCGATCGCTGCGGCCGATCTTAGCCAGACGAGCGGGTTCGGC
CCATTCGGACCGCAAGGAATCGGTCAATACACTACATGGCGTGATTTCATATGCGCGATTGCTGATCCCC
ATGTGTATCACTGGCAAACTGTGATGGACGACACCGTCAGTGCGTCCGTCGCGCAGGCTCTCGATGAGCT
GATGCTTTGGGCCGAGGACTGCCCCGAAGTCCGGCACCTCGTGCACGCGGATTTCGGCTCCAACAATGTC
CTGACGGACAATGGCCGCATAACAGCGGTCATTGACTGGAGCGAGGCGATGTTCGGGGATTCCCAATACG
AGGTCGCCAACATCTTCTTCTGGAGGCCGTGGTTGGCTTGTATGGAGCAGCAGACGCGCTACTTCGAGCG
GAGGCATCCGGAGCTTGCAGGATCGCCACGACTCCGGGCGTATATGCTCCGCATTGGTCTTGACCAACTC
TATCAGAGCTTGGTTGACGGCAATTTCGATGATGCAGCTTGGGCGCAGGGTCGATGCGACGCAATCGTCC
GATCCGGAGCCGGGACTGTCGGGCGTACACAAATCGCCCGCAGAAGCGCGGCCGTCTGGACCGATGGCTG
TGTAGAAGTACTCGCCGATAGTGGAAACCGACGCCCCAGCACTCGTCCGAGGGCAAAGAAATAG
