Features (pLannotate 1.2.2; 25 found; start..end, strand, type, name):
     41..215     +  polyA_signal   CaMV poly(A) signal: cauliflower mosaic virus polyadenylation signal
    293..317     -  misc_feature   LB T-DNA repeat: left border repeat from nopaline C58 T-DNA
    742..1536    +  CDS            KanR: aminoglycoside phosphotransferase; aphA-3; confers resistance to kanamycin
   1623..2211    +  rep_origin     ori: high-copy-number ColE1/pMB1/pBR322/pUC origin of replication
   2397..2537    -  misc_feature   bom: basis of mobility region from pBR322
   2639..2678    -  CDS            rop (fragment): Rop protein, which maintains plasmids at low copy number; rop
   2881..3075    -  rep_origin     pVS1 oriV: origin of replication for the Pseudomonas plasmid pVS1 (Heeb et al., 2000)
   3141..4214    -  CDS            pVS1 RepA: replication protein from the Pseudomonas plasmid pVS1 (Heeb et al., 2000)
   4643..5272    -  CDS            pVS1 StaA: stability protein from the Pseudomonas plasmid pVS1 (Heeb et al., 2000)
   5832..6233    -  CDS            Y4CG_SINFN (fragment): Protein inferred from homology: Swiss-Prot protein existence level 3. From Sinorhizobium fredii (strain NBRC 101917 / NGR234).
   6573..6597    -  misc_feature   RB T-DNA repeat: right border repeat from nopaline C58 T-DNA
   6663..6817    -  CDS            lacZα (fragment): LacZα fragment of β-galactosidase; lacZ fragment
   6832..6939    +  CDS            LBD22 (fragment): LBD22_ARATH - Also known as ASL30. Experimental evidence at transcript level: Swiss-Prot protein existence level 2. From Arabidopsis thaliana (Mouse-ear cress).
   7359..7434    +  misc_RNA       gRNA scaffold: guide RNA scaffold for the Streptococcus pyogenes CRISPR/Cas9 system
   8238..8262    +  protein_bind   attB1: mutant version of attB; recombination site for the Gateway® BP reaction BP Clonase™
   8304..12404   +  CDS            cas9: CAS9_STRP1 - Also known as csn1 From Streptococcus pyogenes serotype M1.
  12411..12435   -  protein_bind   attB2: mutant version of attB; recombination site for the Gateway® BP reaction BP Clonase™
  12453..12488   -  misc_feature   MCS (fragment): pBluescript multiple cloning site
  12499..12751   +  terminator     NOS terminator: nopaline synthase terminator and poly(A) signal
  12790..12812   -  protein_bind   lac operator (fragment): The lac repressor binds to the lac operator to inhibit transcription in E. coli. This inhibition can be relieved by adding lactose or isopropyl-β-D-thiogalactopyranoside (IPTG). lac repressor encoded by lacI
  12816..12846   -  promoter       lac promoter: promoter for the E. coli lac operon
  12861..12882   -  protein_bind   CAP binding site: CAP binding activates transcription in the presence of cAMP. E. coli catabolite activator protein
  12895..12983   -  CDS            lacI (fragment): lac repressor; lacI; The lac repressor binds to the lac operator to inhibit transcription in E. coli. This inhibition can be relieved by adding lactose or isopropyl-β-D-thiogalactopyranoside (IPTG).
  13073..13749   +  promoter       CaMV 35S promoter (enhanced): cauliflower mosaic virus 35S promoter with a duplicated enhancer region
  13816..14841   +  CDS            HygR: hygromycin B phosphotransferase confers resistance to hygromycin
>Addgene plasmid #86779 | pUB-Cas9-@GL1 | addgene full sequence | sequence record 176428 | Addgene NGS Result
AGTAGATGCCGACCGGGATCTGTCGATCGACAAGCTCGAGTTTCTCCATAATAATGTGTGAGTAGTTCCC
AGATAAGGGAATTAGGGTTCCTATAGGGTTTCGCTCATGTGTTGAGCATATAAGAAACCCTTAGTATGTA
TTTGTATTTGTAAAATACTTCTATCAATAAAATTTCTAATTCCTAAAACCAAAATCCAGTACTAAAATCC
AGATCCCCCGAATTAATTCGGCGTTAATTCAGTACATTAAAAACGTCCGCAATGTGTTATTAAGTTGTCT
AAGCGTCAATTTGTTTACACCACAATATATCCTGCCACCAGCCAGCCAACAGCTCCCCGACCGGCAGCTC
GGCACAAAATCACCACTCGATACAGGCAGCCCATCAGTCCGGGACGGCGTCAGCGGGAGAGCCGTTGTAA
GGCGGCAGACTTTGCTCATGTTACCGATGCTATTCGGAAGAACGGCAACTAAGCTGCCGGGTTTGAAACA
CGGATGATCTCGCGGAGGGTAGCATGTTGATTGTAACGATGACAGAGCGTTGCTGCCTGTGATCACCGCG
GTTTCAAAATCGGCTCCGTCGATACTATGTTATACGCCAACTTTGAAAACAACTTTGAAAAAGCTGTTTT
CTGGTATTTAAGGTTTTAGAATGCAAGGAACAGTGAATTGGAGTTCGTCTTGTTATAATTAGCTTCTTGG
GGTATCTTTAAATACTGTAGAAAAGAGGAAGGAAATAATAAATGGCTAAAATGAGAATATCACCGGAATT
GAAAAAACTGATCGAAAAATACCGCTGCGTAAAAGATACGGAAGGAATGTCTCCTGCTAAGGTATATAAG
CTGGTGGGAGAAAATGAAAACCTATATTTAAAAATGACGGACAGCCGGTATAAAGGGACCACCTATGATG
TGGAACGGGAAAAGGACATGATGCTATGGCTGGAAGGAAAGCTGCCTGTTCCAAAGGTCCTGCACTTTGA
ACGGCATGATGGCTGGAGCAATCTGCTCATGAGTGAGGCCGATGGCGTCCTTTGCTCGGAAGAGTATGAA
GATGAACAAAGCCCTGAAAAGATTATCGAGCTGTATGCGGAGTGCATCAGGCTCTTTCACTCCATCGACA
TATCGGATTGTCCCTATACGAATAGCTTAGACAGCCGCTTAGCCGAATTGGATTACTTACTGAATAACGA
TCTGGCCGATGTGGATTGCGAAAACTGGGAAGAAGACACTCCATTTAAAGATCCGCGCGAGCTGTATGAT
TTTTTAAAGACGGAAAAGCCCGAAGAGGAACTTGTCTTTTCCCACGGCGACCTGGGAGACAGCAACATCT
TTGTGAAAGATGGCAAAGTAAGTGGCTTTATTGATCTTGGGAGAAGCGGCAGGGCGGACAAGTGGTATGA
CATTGCCTTCTGCGTCCGGTCGATCAGGGAGGATATCGGGGAAGAACAGTATGTCGAGCTATTTTTTGAC
TTACTGGGGATCAAGCCTGATTGGGAGAAAATAAAATATTATATTTTACTGGATGAATTGTTTTAGTACC
TAGAATGCATGACCAAAATCCCTTAACGTGAGTTTTCGTTCCACTGAGCGTCAGACCCCGTAGAAAAGAT
CAAAGGATCTTCTTGAGATCCTTTTTTTCTGCGCGTAATCTGCTGCTTGCAAACAAAAAAACCACCGCTA
CCAGCGGTGGTTTGTTTGCCGGATCAAGAGCTACCAACTCTTTTTCCGAAGGTAACTGGCTTCAGCAGAG
CGCAGATACCAAATACTGTCCTTCTAGTGTAGCCGTAGTTAGGCCACCACTTCAAGAACTCTGTAGCACC
GCCTACATACCTCGCTCTGCTAATCCTGTTACCAGTGGCTGCTGCCAGTGGCGATAAGTCGTGTCTTACC
GGGTTGGACTCAAGACGATAGTTACCGGATAAGGCGCAGCGGTCGGGCTGAACGGGGGGTTCGTGCACAC
AGCCCAGCTTGGAGCGAACGACCTACACCGAACTGAGATACCTACAGCGTGAGCTATGAGAAAGCGCCAC
GCTTCCCGAAGGGAGAAAGGCGGACAGGTATCCGGTAAGCGGCAGGGTCGGAACAGGAGAGCGCACGAGG
GAGCTTCCAGGGGGAAACGCCTGGTATCTTTATAGTCCTGTCGGGTTTCGCCACCTCTGACTTGAGCGTC
GATTTTTGTGATGCTCGTCAGGGGGGCGGAGCCTATGGAAAAACGCCAGCAACGCGGCCTTTTTACGGTT
CCTGGCCTTTTGCTGGCCTTTTGCTCACATGTTCTTTCCTGCGTTATCCCCTGATTCTGTGGATAACCGT
ATTACCGCCTTTGAGTGAGCTGATACCGCTCGCCGCAGCCGAACGACCGAGCGCAGCGAGTCAGTGAGCG
AGGAAGCGGAAGAGCGCCTGATGCGGTATTTTCTCCTTACGCATCTGTGCGGTATTTCACACCGCATATG
GTGCACTCTCAGTACAATCTGCTCTGATGCCGCATAGTTAAGCCAGTATACACTCCGCTATCGCTACGTG
ACTGGGTCATGGCTGCGCCCCGACACCCGCCAACACCCGCTGACGCGCCCTGACGGGCTTGTCTGCTCCC
GGCATCCGCTTACAGACAAGCTGTGACCGTCTCCGGGAGCTGCATGTGTCAGAGGTTTTCACCGTCATCA
CCGAAACGCGCGAGGCAGGGTGCCTTGATGTGGGCGCCGGCGGTCGAGTGGCGACGGCGCGGCTTGTCCG
CGCCCTGGTAGATTGCCTGGCCGTAGGCCAGCCATTTTTGAGCGGCCAGCGGCCGCGATAGGCCGACGCG
AAGCGGCGGGGCGTAGGGAGCGCAGCGACCGAAGGGTAGGCGCTTTTTGCAGCTCTTCGGCTGTGCGCTG
GCCAGACAGTTATGCACAGGCCAGGCGGGTTTTAAGAGTTTTAATAAGTTTTAAAGAGTTTTAGGCGGAA
AAATCGCCTTTTTTCTCTTTTATATCAGTCACTTACATGTGTGACCGGTTCCCAATGTACGGCTTTGGGT
TCCCAATGTACGGGTTCCGGTTCCCAATGTACGGCTTTGGGTTCCCAATGTACGTGCTATCCACAGGAAA
GAGACCTTTTCGACCTTTTTCCCCTGCTAGGGCAATTTGCCCTAGCATCTGCTCCGTACATTAGGAACCG
GCGGATGCTTCGCCCTCGATCAGGTTGCGGTAGCGCATGACTAGGATCGGGCCAGCCTGCCCCGCCTCCT
CCTTCAAATCGTACTCCGGCAGGTCATTTGACCCGATCAGCTTGCGCACGGTGAAACAGAACTTCTTGAA
CTCTCCGGCGCTGCCACTGCGTTCGTAGATCGTCTTGAACAACCATCTGGCTTCTGCCTTGCCTGCGGCG
CGGCGTGCCAGGCGGTAGAGAAAACGGCCGATGCCGGGATCGATCAAAAAGTAATCGGGGTGAACCGTCA
GCACGTCCGGGTTCTTGCCTTCTGTGATCTCGCGGTACATCCAATCAGCTAGCTCGATCTCGATGTACTC
CGGCCGCCCGGTTTCGCTCTTTACGATCTTGTAGCGGCTAATCAAGGCTTCACCCTCGGATACCGTCACC
AGGCGGCCGTTCTTGGCCTTCTTCGTACGCTGCATGGCAACGTGCGTGGTGTTTAACCGAATGCAGGTTT
CTACCAGGTCGTCTTTCTGCTTTCCGCCATCGGCTCGCCGGCAGAACTTGAGTACGTCCGCAACGTGTGG
ACGGAACACGCGGCCGGGCTTGTCTCCCTTCCCTTCCCGGTATCGGTTCATGGATTCGGTTAGATGGGAA
ACCGCCATCAGTACCAGGTCGTAATCCCACACACTGGCCATGCCGGCCGGCCCTGCGGAAACCTCTACGT
GCCCGTCTGGAAGCTCGTAGCGGATCACCTCGCCAGCTCGTCGGTCACGCTTCGACAGACGGAAAACGGC
CACGTCCATGATGCTGCGACTATCGCGGGTGCCCACGTCATAGAGCATCGGAACGAAAAAATCTGGTTGC
TCGTCGCCCTTGGGCGGCTTCCTAATCGACGGCGCACCGGCTGCCGGCGGTTGCCGGGATTCTTTGCGGA
TTCGATCAGCGGCCGCTTGCCACGATTCACCGGGGCGTGCTTCTGCCTCGATGCGTTGCCGCTGGGCGGC
CTGCGCGGCCTTCAACTTCTCCACCAGGTCATCACCCAGCGCCGCGCCGATTTGTACCGGGCCGGATGGT
TTGCGACCGCTCACGCCGATTCCTCGGGCTTGGGGGTTCCAGTGCCATTGCAGGGCCGGCAGGCAACCCA
GCCGCTTACGCCTGGCCAACCGCCCGTTCCTCCACACATGGGGCATTCCACGGCGTCGGTGCCTGGTTGT
TCTTGATTTTCCATGCCGCCTCCTTTAGCCGCTAAAATTCATCTACTCATTTATTCATTTGCTCATTTAC
TCTGGTAGCTGCGCGATGTATTCAGATAGCAGCTCGGTAATGGTCTTGCCTTGGCGTACCGCGTACATCT
TCAGCTTGGTGTGATCCTCCGCCGGCAACTGAAAGTTGACCCGCTTCATGGCTGGCGTGTCTGCCAGGCT
GGCCAACGTTGCAGCCTTGCTGCTGCGTGCGCTCGGACGGCCGGCACTTAGCGTGTTTGTGCTTTTGCTC
ATTTTCTCTTTACCTCATTAACTCAAATGAGTTTTGATTTAATTTCAGCGGCCAGCGCCTGGACCTCGCG
GGCAGCGTCGCCCTCGGGTTCTGATTCAAGAACGGTTGTGCCGGCGGCGGCAGTGCCTGGGTAGCTCACG
CGCTGCGTGATACGGGACTCAAGAATGGGCAGCTCGTACCCGGCCAGCGCCTCGGCAACCTCACCGCCGA
TGCGCGTGCCTTTGATCGCCCGCGACACGACAAAGGCCGCTTGTAGCCTTCCATCCGTGACCTCAATGCG
CTGCTTAACCAGCTCCACCAGGTCGGCGGTGGCCCATATGTCGTAAGGGCTTGGCTGCACCGGAATCAGC
ACGAAGTCGGCTGCCTTGATCGCGGACACAGCCAAGTCCGCCGCCTGGGGCGCTCCGTCGATCACTACGA
AGTCGCGCCGGCCGATGGCCTTCACGTCGCGGTCAATCGTCGGGCGGTCGATGCCGACAACGGTTAGCGG
TTGATCTTCCCGCACGGCCGCCCAATCGCGGGCACTGCCCTGGGGATCGGAATCGACTAACAGAACATCG
GCCCCGGCGAGTTGCAGGGCGCGGGCTAGATGGGTTGCGATGGTCGTCTTGCCTGACCCGCCTTTCTGGT
TAAGTACAGCGATAACCTTCATGCGTTCCCCTTGCGTATTTGTTTATTTACTCATCGCATCATATACGCA
GCGACCGCATGACGCAAGCTGTTTTACTCAAATACACATCACCTTTTTAGACGGCGGCGCTCGGTTTCTT
CAGCGGCCAAGCTGGCCGGCCAGGCCGCCAGCTTGGCATCAGACAAACCGGCCAGGATTTCATGCAGCCG
CACGGTTGAGACGTGCGCGGGCGGCTCGAACACGTACCCGGCCGCGATCATCTCCGCCTCGATCTCTTCG
GTAATGAAAAACGGTTCGTCCTGGCCGTCCTGGTGCGGTTTCATGCTTGTTCCTCTTGGCGTTCATTCTC
GGCGGCCGCCAGGGCGTCGGCCTCGGTCAATGCGTCCTCACGGAAGGCACCGCGCCGCCTGGCCTCGGTG
GGCGTCACTTCCTCGCTGCGCTCAAGTGCGCGGTACAGGGTCGAGCGATGCACGCCAAGCAGTGCAGCCG
CCTCTTTCACGGTGCGGCCTTCCTGGTCGATCAGCTCGCGGGCGTGCGCGATCTGTGCCGGGGTGAGGGT
AGGGCGGGGGCCAAACTTCACGCCTCGGGCCTTGGCGGCCTCGCGCCCGCTCCGGGTGCGGTCGATGATT
AGGGAACGCTCGAACTCGGCAATGCCGGCGAACACGGTCAACACCATGCGGCCGGCCGGCGTGGTGGTGT
CGGCCCACGGCTCTGCCAGGCTACGCAGGCCCGCGCCGGCCTCCTGGATGCGCTCGGCAATGTCCAGTAG
GTCGCGGGTGCTGCGGGCCAGGCGGTCTAGCCTGGTCACTGTCACAACGTCGCCAGGGCGTAGGTGGTCA
AGCATCCTGGCCAGCTCCGGGCGGTCGCGCCTGGTGCCGGTGATCTTCTCGGAAAACAGCTTGGTGCAGC
CGGCCGCGTGCAGTTCGGCCCGTTGGTTGGTCAAGTCCTGGTCGTCGGTGCTGACGCGGGCATAGCCCAG
CAGGCCAGCGGCGGCGCTCTTGTTCATGGCGTAATGTCTCCGGTTCTAGTCGCAAGTATTCTACTTTATG
CGACTAAAACACGCGACAAGAAAACGCCAGGAAAAGGGCAGGGCGGCAGCCTGTCGCGTAACTTAGGACT
TGTGCGACATGTCGTTTTCAGAAGACGGCTGCACTGAACGTCAGAAGCCGACTGCACTATAGCAGCGGAG
GGGTTGGATCAAAGTACTTTGATCCCGAGGGGAACCCTGTGGTTGGCATGCACATACAAATGGACGAACG
GATAAACCTTTTCACGCCCTTTTAAATATCCGATTATTCTAATAAACGCTCTTTTCTCTTAGGTTTACCC
GCCAATATATCCTGTCAAACACTGATAGTTTAAACTGAAGGCGGGAAACGACAATCTGATCCAAGCTCAA
GCTGCTCTAGCATTCGCCATTCAGGCTGCGCAACTGTTGGGAAGGGCGATCGGTGCGGGCCTCTTCGCTA
TTACGCCAGCTGGCGAAAGGGGGATGTGCTGCAAGGCGATTAAGTTGGGTAACGCCAGGGTTTTCCCAGT
CACGACGTTGTAAAACGACGGCCAGTGCCAGAATTGGGCCCGACGTCGCATGCTCCCGGCCGCCATGGCG
GCCGCGGGAATTCGATTCACGAAGCTTCGTTGAACAACGGAAACTCGACTTGCCTTCCGCACAATACATC
ATTTCTTCTTAGCTTTTTTTCTTCTTCTTCGTTCATACAGTTTTTTTTTGTTTATCAGCTTACATTTTCT
TGAACCGTAGCTTTCGTTTTCTTCTTTTTAACTTTCCATTCGGAGTTTTTGTATCTTGTTTCATAGTTTG
TCCCAGGATTAGAATGATTAGGCATCGAACCTTCAAGAATTTGATTGAATAAAACATCTTCATTCTTAAG
ATATGAAGATAATCTTCAAAAGGCCCCTGGGAATCTGAAAGAAGAGAAGCAGGCCCATTTATATGGGAAA
GAACAATAGTATTTCTTATATAGGCCCATTTAAGTTGAAAACAATCTTCAAAAGTCCCACATCGCTTAGA
TAAGAAAACGAAGCTGAGTTTATATACAGCTAGAGTCGAAGTAGTGATTGTCCCTTCGGGAAAAGTTGTA
GACTGAGAGTTTTAGAGCTAGAAATAGCAAGTTAAAATAAGGCTAGTCCGTTATCAACTTGAAAAAGTGG
CACCGAGTCGGTGCAAATTTTTTTAAACTAGTGGTGATCTTGCTGAAAAACTCGAGCCATCCGGAAGATC
TTGAATTCGCGGCCGCCTGCAGGTCGACCATATGGGAGAGCTCCCAACGCGTTGGATGCATAGCTTGGTA
CCCGACGAGTCAGTAATAAACGGCGTCAAAGTGGTTGCAGCCGGCACACACGAGTCGTGTTTATCAACTC
AAAGCACAAATACTTTTCCTCAACCTAAAAATAAGGCAATTAGCCAAAAACAACTTTGCGTGTAAACAAC
GCTCAATACACGTGTCATTTTATTATTAGCTATTGCTTCACCGCCTTAGCTTTCTCGTGACCTAGTCGTC
CTCGTCTTTTCTTCTTCTTCTTCTATAAAACAATACCCAAAGAGCTCTTCTTCTTCACAATTCAGATTTC
AATTTCTCAAAATCTTAAAAACTTTCTCTCAATTCTCTCTACCGTGATCAAGGTAAATTTCTGTGTTCCT
TATTCTCTCAAAATCTTCGATTTTGTTTTCGTTCGATCCCAATTTCGTATATGTTCTTTGGTTTAGATTC
TGTTAATCTTAGATCGAAGACGATTTTCTGGGTTTGATCGTTAGATATCATCTTAATTCTCGATTAGGGT
TTCATAGATATCATCCGATTTGTTCAAATAATTTGAGTTTTGTCGAATAATTACTCTTCGATTTGTGATT
TCTATCTAGATCTGGTGTTAGTTTCTAGTTTGTGCGATCGAATTTGTAGATTAATCTGAGTTTTTCTGAT
TAACAGCTCGAGTGCGGGCCCCCCCTCGAGGCGCGCCAAGCTATCAAACAAGTTTGTACAAAAAAGCAGG
CTACCATATGGCCAGCAGCCCCCCCAAGAAGAAGCGCAAGGTCGACAAGAAGTACTCCATCGGCCTGGAC
ATCGGCACGAACAGCGTGGGCTGGGCCGTGATCACCGACGAGTACAAGGTGCCGTCCAAGAAGTTCAAGG
TGCTGGGCAACACCGACCGCCACAGCATCAAGAAGAACCTGATCGGCGCCCTGCTGTTCGACTCGGGCGA
GACCGCCGAGGCGACGCGCCTGAAGCGCACCGCGCGCCGCCGCTACACGCGCCGCAAGAACCGCATCTGC
TACCTGCAGGAGATCTTCAGCAACGAGATGGCCAAGGTGGACGACTCGTTCTTCCACCGCCTGGAGGAGT
CCTTCCTGGTGGAGGAGGACAAGAAGCACGAGCGCCACCCCATCTTCGGCAACATCGTGGACGAGGTGGC
CTACCACGAGAAGTACCCGACGATCTACCACCTGCGCAAGAAGCTGGTGGACAGCACCGACAAGGCGGAC
CTGCGCCTGATCTACCTGGCCCTGGCGCACATGATCAAGTTCCGCGGCCACTTCCTGATCGAGGGCGACC
TGAACCCCGACAACTCGGACGTGGACAAGCTGTTCATCCAGCTGGTGCAGACCTACAACCAGCTGTTCGA
GGAGAACCCGATCAACGCCTCGGGCGTGGACGCCAAGGCGATCCTGTCCGCGCGCCTGTCCAAGAGCCGC
CGCTTGGAGAACCTGATCGCCCAGCTGCCCGGCGAGAAGAAGAACGGCCTGTTCGGCAACCTGATCGCGC
TGAGCCTGGGCCTGACGCCGAACTTCAAGTCGAACTTCGACCTGGCCGAGGACGCGAAGCTGCAGCTGAG
CAAGGACACCTACGACGACGACCTGGACAACCTGCTGGCCCAGATCGGCGACCAGTACGCGGACCTGTTC
CTGGCCGCGAAGAACCTGTCGGACGCCATCCTGCTGTCCGACATCCTGCGCGTGAACACCGAGATCACGA
AGGCCCCCCTGTCGGCGTCCATGATCAAGCGCTACGACGAGCACCACCAGGACCTGACCCTGCTGAAGGC
GCTGGTGCGCCAGCAGCTGCCGGAGAAGTACAAGGAGATCTTCTTCGACCAGTCCAAGAACGGCTACGCC
GGCTACATCGACGGCGGCGCCAGCCAGGAGGAGTTCTACAAGTTCATCAAGCCCATCCTGGAGAAGATGG
ACGGCACGGAGGAGCTGCTGGTGAAGCTGAACCGCGAGGACCTGCTGCGCAAGCAGCGCACCTTCGACAA
CGGCAGCATCCCCCACCAGATCCACCTGGGCGAGCTGCACGCCATCCTGCGCCGCCAGGAGGACTTCTAC
CCGTTCCTGAAGGACAACCGCGAGAAGATCGAGAAGATCCTGACGTTCCGCATCCCCTACTACGTGGGCC
CGCTGGCTCGCGGCAACTCCCGCTTCGCGTGGATGACCCGCAAGAGCGAGGAGACCATCACGCCCTGGAA
CTTCGAGGAGGTGGTGGACAAGGGCGCCAGCGCGCAGTCGTTCATCGAGCGCATGACCAACTTCGACAAG
AACCTGCCCAACGAGAAGGTGCTGCCGAAGCACTCCCTGCTGTACGAGTACTTCACCGTGTACAACGAGC
TGACGAAGGTGAAGTACGTGACCGAGGGCATGCGCAAGCCCGCCTTCCTGAGCGGCGAGCAGAAGAAGGC
GATCGTGGACCTGCTGTTCAAGACCAACCGCAAGGTGACGGTGAAGCAGCTGAAGGAGGACTACTTCAAG
AAGATCGAGTGCTTCGACAGCGTGGAGATCTCGGGCGTGGAGGACCGCTTCAACGCCAGCCTGGGCACCT
ACCACGACCTGCTGAAGATCATCAAGGACAAGGACTTCCTGGACAACGAGGAGAACGAGGACATCCTGGA
GGACATCGTGCTGACCCTGACGCTGTTCGAGGACCGCGAGATGATCGAGGAGCGCCTGAAGACGTACGCC
CACCTGTTCGACGACAAGGTGATGAAGCAGCTGAAGCGCCGCCGCTACACCGGCTGGGGCCGCCTGAGCC
GCAAGCTGATCAACGGCATCCGCGACAAGCAGTCGGGCAAGACCATCCTGGACTTCCTGAAGTCCGACGG
CTTCGCGAACCGCAACTTCATGCAGCTGATCCACGACGACTCGCTGACCTTCAAGGAGGACATCCAGAAG
GCCCAGGTGTCGGGCCAGGGCGACTCCCTGCACGAGCACATCGCCAACCTGGCGGGCTCCCCCGCGATCA
AGAAGGGCATCCTGCAGACCGTGAAGGTGGTGGACGAGCTGGTGAAGGTGATGGGCCGCCACAAGCCGGA
GAACATCGTGATCGAGATGGCCCGCGAGAACCAGACCACGCAGAAGGGCCAGAAGAACAGCCGCGAGCGC
ATGAAGCGCATCGAGGAGGGCATCAAGGAGCTGGGCTCGCAGATCCTGAAGGAGCACCCCGTGGAGAACA
CCCAGCTGCAGAACGAGAAGCTGTACCTGTACTACCTGCAGAACGGCCGCGACATGTACGTGGACCAGGA
GCTGGACATCAACCGCCTGTCCGACTACGACGTGGACCACATCGTGCCCCAGAGCTTCCTGAAGGACGAC
TCGATCGACAACAAGGTGCTGACCCGCAGCGACAAGAACCGCGGCAAGAGCGACAACGTGCCGTCGGAGG
AGGTGGTGAAGAAGATGAAGAACTACTGGCGCCAGCTGCTGAACGCCAAGCTGATCACGCAGCGCAAGTT
CGACAACCTGACCAAGGCCGAGCGCGGCGGCCTGTCGGAGCTGGACAAGGCGGGCTTCATCAAGCGCCAG
CTGGTGGAGACCCGCCAGATCACGAAGCACGTGGCGCAGATCCTGGACTCCCGCATGAACACGAAGTACG
ACGAGAACGACAAGCTGATCCGCGAGGTGAAGGTGATCACCCTGAAGTCCAAGCTGGTCAGCGACTTCCG
CAAGGACTTCCAGTTCTACAAGGTGCGCGAGATCAACAACTACCACCACGCCCACGACGCGTACCTGAAC
GCCGTGGTGGGCACCGCGCTGATCAAGAAGTACCCCAAGCTGGAGAGCGAGTTCGTGTACGGCGACTACA
AGGTGTACGACGTGCGCAAGATGATCGCCAAGTCGGAGCAGGAGATCGGCAAGGCCACCGCGAAGTACTT
CTTCTACTCCAACATCATGAACTTCTTCAAGACCGAGATCACGCTGGCCAACGGCGAGATCCGCAAGCGC
CCCCTGATCGAGACCAACGGCGAGACGGGCGAGATCGTGTGGGACAAGGGCCGCGACTTCGCGACCGTGC
GCAAGGTGCTGAGCATGCCCCAGGTGAACATCGTGAAGAAGACCGAGGTGCAGACGGGCGGCTTCTCCAA
GGAGAGCATCCTGCCGAAGCGCAACTCGGACAAGCTGATCGCCCGCAAGAAGGACTGGGACCCCAAGAAG
TACGGCGGCTTCGACTCCCCGACCGTGGCCTACAGCGTGCTGGTGGTGGCGAAGGTGGAGAAGGGCAAGT
CCAAGAAGCTGAAGAGCGTGAAGGAGCTGCTGGGCATCACCATCATGGAGCGCAGCTCGTTCGAGAAGAA
CCCCATCGACTTCCTGGAGGCGAAGGGCTACAAGGAGGTGAAGAAGGACCTGATCATCAAGCTGCCGAAG
TACTCGCTGTTCGAGCTGGAGAACGGCCGCAAGCGCATGCTGGCCTCCGCGGGCGAGCTGCAGAAGGGCA
ACGAGCTGGCCCTGCCCAGCAAGTACGTGAACTTCCTGTACCTGGCGTCCCACTACGAGAAGCTGAAGGG
CTCGCCGGAGGACAACGAGCAGAAGCAGCTGTTCGTGGAGCAGCACAAGCACTACCTGGACGAGATCATC
GAGCAGATCTCGGAGTTCTCCAAGCGCGTGATCCTGGCCGACGCGAACCTGGACAAGGTGCTGAGCGCCT
ACAACAAGCACCGCGACAAGCCCATCCGCGAGCAGGCGGAGAACATCATCCACCTGTTCACCCTGACGAA
CCTGGGCGCCCCGGCCGCGTTCAAGTACTTCGACACCACGATCGACCGCAAGCGCTACACCAGCACGAAG
GAGGTGCTGGACGCGACCCTGATCCACCAGAGCATCACCGGCCTGTACGAGACGCGCATCGACCTGTCGC
AGCTGGGCGGCGACTAATGTACCCAGCTTTCTTGTACAAAGTGGTTCGATAATTCTTAATTAACTAGTTC
TAGAGCGGCCGCCACCGCGGTGGAGCTCGAATTTCCCCGATCGTTCAAACATTTGGCAATAAAGTTTCTT
AAGATTGAATCCTGTTGCCGGTCTTGCGATGATTATCATATAATTTCTGTTGAATTACGTTAAGCATGTA
ATAATTAACATGTAATGCATGACGTTATTTATGAGATGGGTTTTTATGATTAGAGTCCCGCAATTATACA
TTTAATACGCGATAGAAAACAAAATATAGCGCGCAAACTAGGATAAATTATCGCGCGCGGTGTCATCTAT
GTTACTAGATCGGGAATTCGTAATCATGTCATAGCTGTTTCCTGTGTGAAATTGTTATCCGCTCACAATT
CCACACAACATACGAGCCGGAAGCATAAAGTGTAAAGCCTGGGGTGCCTAATGAGTGAGCTAACTCACAT
TAATTGCGTTGCGCTCACTGCCCGCTTTCCAGTCGGGAAACCTGTCGTGCCAGCTGCATTAATGAATCGG
CCAACGCGCGGGGAGAGGCGGTTTGCGTATTGGCTAGAGCAGCTTGCCAACATGGTGGAGCACGACACTC
TCGTCTACTCCAAGAATATCAAAGATACAGTCTCAGAAGACCAAAGGGCTATTGAGACTTTTCAACAAAG
GGTAATATCGGGAAACCTCCTCGGATTCCATTGCCCAGCTATCTGTCACTTCATCAAAAGGACAGTAGAA
AAGGAAGGTGGCACCTACAAATGCCATCATTGCGATAAAGGAAAGGCTATCGTTCAAGATGCCTCTGCCG
ACAGTGGTCCCAAAGATGGACCCCCACCCACGAGGAGCATCGTGGAAAAAGAAGACGTTCCAACCACGTC
TTCAAAGCAAGTGGATTGATGTGAACATGGTGGAGCACGACACTCTCGTCTACTCCAAGAATATCAAAGA
TACAGTCTCAGAAGACCAAAGGGCTATTGAGACTTTTCAACAAAGGGTAATATCGGGAAACCTCCTCGGA
TTCCATTGCCCAGCTATCTGTCACTTCATCAAAAGGACAGTAGAAAAGGAAGGTGGCACCTACAAATGCC
ATCATTGCGATAAAGGAAAGGCTATCGTTCAAGATGCCTCTGCCGACAGTGGTCCCAAAGATGGACCCCC
ACCCACGAGGAGCATCGTGGAAAAAGAAGACGTTCCAACCACGTCTTCAAAGCAAGTGGATTGATGTGAT
ATCTCCACTGACGTAAGGGATGACGCACAATCCCACTATCCTTCGCAAGACCCTTCCTCTATATAAGGAA
GTTCATTTCATTTGGAGAGGACACGCTGAAATCACCAGTCTCTCTCTACAAATCTATCTCTCTCGAGCTT
TCGCAGATCCGGGGGGCAATGAGATATGAAAAAGCCTGAACTCACCGCGACGTCTGTCGAGAAGTTTCTG
ATCGAAAAGTTCGACAGCGTCTCCGACCTGATGCAGCTCTCGGAGGGCGAAGAATCTCGTGCTTTCAGCT
TCGATGTAGGAGGGCGTGGATATGTCCTGCGGGTAAATAGCTGCGCCGATGGTTTCTACAAAGATCGTTA
TGTTTATCGGCACTTTGCATCGGCCGCGCTCCCGATTCCGGAAGTGCTTGACATTGGGGAGTTTAGCGAG
AGCCTGACCTATTGCATCTCCCGCCGTTCACAGGGTGTCACGTTGCAAGACCTGCCTGAAACCGAACTGC
CCGCTGTTCTACAACCGGTCGCGGAGGCTATGGATGCGATCGCTGCGGCCGATCTTAGCCAGACGAGCGG
GTTCGGCCCATTCGGACCGCAAGGAATCGGTCAATACACTACATGGCGTGATTTCATATGCGCGATTGCT
GATCCCCATGTGTATCACTGGCAAACTGTGATGGACGACACCGTCAGTGCGTCCGTCGCGCAGGCTCTCG
ATGAGCTGATGCTTTGGGCCGAGGACTGCCCCGAAGTCCGGCACCTCGTGCACGCGGATTTCGGCTCCAA
CAATGTCCTGACGGACAATGGCCGCATAACAGCGGTCATTGACTGGAGCGAGGCGATGTTCGGGGATTCC
CAATACGAGGTCGCCAACATCTTCTTCTGGAGGCCGTGGTTGGCTTGTATGGAGCAGCAGACGCGCTACT
TCGAGCGGAGGCATCCGGAGCTTGCAGGATCGCCACGACTCCGGGCGTATATGCTCCGCATTGGTCTTGA
CCAACTCTATCAGAGCTTGGTTGACGGCAATTTCGATGATGCAGCTTGGGCGCAGGGTCGATGCGACGCA
ATCGTCCGATCCGGAGCCGGGACTGTCGGGCGTACACAAATCGCCCGCAGAAGCGCGGCCGTCTGGACCG
ATGGCTGTGTAGAAGTACTCGCCGATAGTGGAAACCGACGCCCCAGCACTCGTCCGAGGGCAAAGAAATA
G
